Addgene plasmid #51241: Human GeCKO library
Purpose: A genome-scale CRISPR-Cas9 knockout (GeCKO) library targeting 18,080 genes with 64,751 unique guide sequences enables both negative and positive selection screening in human cells.
Depositing lab: Feng Zhang. Depositing organization: Broad Institute. Publication: Genome-scale CRISPR-Cas9 knockout screening in human cells. Shalem O, Sanjana NE, Hartenian E, Shi X, Scott DA, Mikkelsen TS, Heckl D, Ebert BL, Root DE, Doench JG, Zhang F. Science. 2014 Jan 3;343(6166):84-7. doi: 10.1126/science.1247005. Epub 2013 Dec 12. PubMed 24336571.
Backbone
  Vector backbone: pXRP_001 (lentiCRISPR)
  Backbone manufacturer: Zhang lab
  Backbone size w/o insert (bp): 11590
  Vector type: Mammalian Expression, Lentiviral, CRISPR
  Selectable markers: Puromycin
Growth in bacteria
  Bacterial resistance: Ampicillin, 100 μg/mL
  Growth temperature: 37°C
  Growth strain: Stbl3
  Copy number: High Copy
Gene/Insert
  Gene/Insert name: Human GeCKO library (alt name: THIS PRODUCT IS DISCONTINUED AS OF 5/8/2014. SEE COMMENTS BELOW FOR DETAILS)
  Species: Synthetic
  Promoter: U6
  Cloning method: Restriction Enzyme; 5′ cloning site BsmBl (not destroyed); 3′ cloning site BsmBI (not destroyed)
  Sequencing primers: 5′ U6 fwd
Terms and licenses: Academic/Nonprofit Terms; Industry Terms: Not Available to Industry
Depositor comments: SPECIAL NOTE FROM THE ZHANG LAB: Two new versions of the human GeCKO library have now been released: http://www.addgene.org/crispr/libraries/human_geckov2/ . One version is in the updated lentiCRISPR v2 vector and one is in a 2 plasmid system with Cas9 and sgRNAs on separate plasmids. Both of the updated versions result in higher viral titers, have improved off target score calculations, provide uniform sgRNA coverage, and have better gene and exon coverage. A murine version of the GeCKO library will be available in early summer of 2014. ------------------------------ Human Genome-scale CRISPR Knock-Out Library (GeCKO) as a pool of 65,000 lentiCRISPR constructs with unique sgRNAs (Cas9 single guide RNA). This item is shipped as 1ug of plasmid DNA that will need to be transformed in high-efficiency electrocompetent cells (eg. Lucigen E. Cloni 10G Elite cells) and plated at large scale. Sufficient colonies must be present to keep library representation. Please see included protocol for full details on transformation and plating of bacteria. Note: Addgene has sequenced part of this library to assure its diversity. The backbone of this library is lentiCRISPR (http://www.addgene.org/49535/) See map below. The stuffer region downstream of the U6 promoter is replaced by the gRNAs in the library. In order to provide this library to the scientific community at a reasonable cost, we are shipping this library as DNA in 50 ng/ul (~20ul total) aliquots with blue ice to keep cold.
How to cite: Human GeCKO library was a gift from Feng Zhang (Addgene plasmid # 51241)
