[The description below was written by a language model from this plasmid's Addgene catalogue record and pLannotate feature annotations shown in this document.]
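Description:
The Human GeCKO library is not a single plasmid but a pooled collection of about 65,000 lentiCRISPR (pXRP_001) constructs, each carrying a different synthetic single guide RNA. Together they comprise 64,751 unique guides targeting 18,080 human genes. The backbone is a lentiviral, mammalian-expression CRISPR vector that is propagated in E. coli through a high-copy ColE1/pUC-type origin with ampicillin resistance; an f1 origin and an SV40 origin are also annotated. The available sequence and feature table describe the empty library backbone rather than any library member. In that record a stuffer of nearly 2 kb, part of which is annotated as a bacterial deoC-like fragment, lies between the human U6 promoter and the S. pyogenes gRNA scaffold. In the library this stuffer is replaced by the guide sequences, cloned through BsmBI sites.

The viral cassette has an RSV promoter driving a truncated HIV-1 5' LTR, followed by the Ψ packaging signal, RRE, cPPT/CTS and a self-inactivating ΔU3 3' LTR, an arrangement that yields integrating but replication-incompetent vector genomes. Within it, U6 transcribes the sgRNA by RNA polymerase III, while an EF-1α core promoter drives S. pyogenes Cas9 followed by a puromycin resistance gene, with a WPRE to enhance expression. The element linking Cas9 to the puromycin marker is not annotated. Each integrated provirus therefore delivers nuclease, guide and selectable marker together, and the guide sequence serves as a readable identifier of the targeted gene. The pool is intended for genome-scale loss-of-function screens in human cells, using either negative or positive selection. The record notes that this version has been discontinued in favour of updated libraries with higher viral titres and improved guide design and coverage.
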