Features (pLannotate 1.2.2; 30 found; start..end, strand, type, name):
      5..231     +  promoter       RSV promoter: Rous sarcoma virus enhancer/promoter
    232..412     +  LTR            5' LTR (truncated): truncated 5' long terminal repeat (LTR) from HIV-1
    459..584     +  misc_feature   HIV-1 Ψ: packaging signal of human immunodeficiency virus type 1
    568..931     +  CDS            HIV-1 gag (fragment): gag protein from human immunodeficiency virus 1; gag
   1077..1310    +  misc_feature   RRE: The Rev response element (RRE) of HIV-1 allows for Rev-dependent mRNA export from the nucleus to the cytoplasm.
   1687..1713    +  CDS            Rev (fragment): human immunodeficiency virus 1 (HIV-1) Rev protein; rev; enhances nuclear export of unspliced and incompletely spliced viral mRNAs
   1717..1957    +  promoter       U6 promoter: RNA polymerase III promoter for human U6 snRNA
   2143..2802    -  CDS            deoC1: DEOC1_STAAN - Also known as dra. Experimental evidence at protein level: Swiss-Prot protein existence level 1. Catalyzes a reversible aldol reaction between acetaldehyde and D-glyceraldehyde 3-phosphate to generate 2-deoxy-D-ribose 5- phosphate. From Staphylococcus aureus (strain N315).
   3847..3922    +  misc_RNA       gRNA scaffold: guide RNA scaffold for the Streptococcus pyogenes CRISPR/Cas9 system
   3970..4087    +  misc_feature   cPPT/CTS: central polypurine tract and central termination sequence of HIV-1
   4156..4367    +  promoter       EF-1α core promoter: core promoter for human elongation factor EF-1α
   4471..6186    +  CDS            Cas9(N): N-terminal portion of Streptococcus pyogenes Cas9 (Zetsche et al., 2015)
   6073..8571    +  CDS            Cas9(C): C-terminal portion of Streptococcus pyogenes Cas9 (Zetsche et al., 2015)
   8692..9291    +  CDS            PuroR (fragment): puromycin N-acetyltransferase; pac from Streptomyces; confers resistance to puromycin
   9307..9895    +  misc_feature   WPRE: woodchuck hepatitis virus posttranscriptional regulatory element
   9946..9965    +  misc_feature   cPPT/CTS (fragment): central polypurine tract and central termination sequence of HIV-1
   9967..10200   +  LTR            3' LTR (ΔU3): self-inactivating 3' long terminal repeat (LTR) from HIV-1
  10278..10399   +  polyA_signal   SV40 poly(A) signal: SV40 polyadenylation signal
  10439..10574   +  rep_origin     SV40 ori: SV40 origin of replication
  10595..10613   -  promoter       T7 promoter: promoter for bacteriophage T7 RNA polymerase
  10621..10776   +  CDS            lacZα (fragment): LacZα fragment of β-galactosidase; lacZ fragment
  10781..11209   +  rep_origin     f1 ori (sequence partly withheld): f1 bacteriophage origin of replication; arrow indicates direction of (+) strand synthesis
  11262..11366   +  promoter       AmpR promoter: bla
  11367..12227   +  CDS            AmpR: β-lactamase; bla; confers resistance to ampicillin, carbenicillin, and related antibiotics
  12398..12986   +  rep_origin     ori: high-copy-number ColE1/pMB1/pBR322/pUC origin of replication
  13169..13261   +  CDS            lacI (fragment): lac repressor; lacI; The lac repressor binds to the lac operator to inhibit transcription in E. coli. This inhibition can be relieved by adding lactose or isopropyl-β-D-thiogalactopyranoside (IPTG).
  13274..13295   +  protein_bind   CAP binding site: CAP binding activates transcription in the presence of cAMP. E. coli catabolite activator protein
  13310..13340   +  promoter       lac promoter: promoter for the E. coli lac operon
  13344..13366   +  protein_bind   lac operator (fragment): The lac repressor binds to the lac operator to inhibit transcription in E. coli. This inhibition can be relieved by adding lactose or isopropyl-β-D-thiogalactopyranoside (IPTG). lac repressor encoded by lacI
  13409..13427   +  promoter       T3 promoter: promoter for bacteriophage T3 RNA polymerase
>Addgene plasmid #51241 | Human GeCKO library | depositor full sequence | sequence record 79438 | Sequence for the lentiCRISPR library backbone
TTAATGTAGTCTTATGCAATACTCTTGTAGTCTTGCAACATGGTAACGATGAGTTAGCAACATGCCTTAC
AAGGAGAGAAAAAGCACCGTGCATGCCGATTGGTGGAAGTAAGGTGGTACGATCGTGCCTTATTAGGAAG
GCAACAGACGGGTCTGACATGGATTGGACGAACCACTGAATTGCCGCATTGCAGAGATATTGTATTTAAG
TGCCTAGCTCGATACATAAACGGGTCTCTCTGGTTAGACCAGATCTGAGCCTGGGAGCTCTCTGGCTAAC
TAGGGAACCCACTGCTTAAGCCTCAATAAAGCTTGCCTTGAGTGCTTCAAGTAGTGTGTGCCCGTCTGTT
GTGTGACTCTGGTAACTAGAGATCCCTCAGACCCTTTTAGTCAGTGTGGAAAATCTCTAGCAGTGGCGCC
CGAACAGGGACTTGAAAGCGAAAGGGAAACCAGAGGAGCTCTCTCGACGCAGGACTCGGCTTGCTGAAGC
GCGCACGGCAAGAGGCGAGGGGCGGCGACTGGTGAGTACGCCAAAAATTTTGACTAGCGGAGGCTAGAAG
GAGAGAGATGGGTGCGAGAGCGTCAGTATTAAGCGGGGGAGAATTAGATCGCGATGGGAAAAAATTCGGT
TAAGGCCAGGGGGAAAGAAAAAATATAAATTAAAACATATAGTATGGGCAAGCAGGGAGCTAGAACGATT
CGCAGTTAATCCTGGCCTGTTAGAAACATCAGAAGGCTGTAGACAAATACTGGGACAGCTACAACCATCC
CTTCAGACAGGATCAGAAGAACTTAGATCATTATATAATACAGTAGCAACCCTCTATTGTGTGCATCAAA
GGATAGAGATAAAAGACACCAAGGAAGCTTTAGACAAGATAGAGGAAGAGCAAAACAAAAGTAAGACCAC
CGCACAGCAAGCGGCCGCTGATCTTCAGACCTGGAGGAGGAGATATGAGGGACAATTGGAGAAGTGAATT
ATATAAATATAAAGTAGTAAAAATTGAACCATTAGGAGTAGCACCCACCAAGGCAAAGAGAAGAGTGGTG
CAGAGAGAAAAAAGAGCAGTGGGAATAGGAGCTTTGTTCCTTGGGTTCTTGGGAGCAGCAGGAAGCACTA
TGGGCGCAGCGTCAATGACGCTGACGGTACAGGCCAGACAATTATTGTCTGGTATAGTGCAGCAGCAGAA
CAATTTGCTGAGGGCTATTGAGGCGCAACAGCATCTGTTGCAACTCACAGTCTGGGGCATCAAGCAGCTC
CAGGCAAGAATCCTGGCTGTGGAAAGATACCTAAAGGATCAACAGCTCCTGGGGATTTGGGGTTGCTCTG
GAAAACTCATTTGCACCACTGCTGTGCCTTGGAATGCTAGTTGGAGTAATAAATCTCTGGAACAGATTTG
GAATCACACGACCTGGATGGAGTGGGACAGAGAAATTAACAATTACACAAGCTTAATACACTCCTTAATT
GAAGAATCGCAAAACCAGCAAGAAAAGAATGAACAAGAATTATTGGAATTAGATAAATGGGCAAGTTTGT
GGAATTGGTTTAACATAACAAATTGGCTGTGGTATATAAAATTATTCATAATGATAGTAGGAGGCTTGGT
AGGTTTAAGAATAGTTTTTGCTGTACTTTCTATAGTGAATAGAGTTAGGCAGGGATATTCACCATTATCG
TTTCAGACCCACCTCCCAACCCCGAGGGGACCCAGAGAGGGCCTATTTCCCATGATTCCTTCATATTTGC
ATATACGATACAAGGCTGTTAGAGAGATAATTAGAATTAATTTGACTGTAAACACAAAGATATTAGTACA
AAATACGTGACGTAGAAAGTAATAATTTCTTGGGTAGTTTGCAGTTTTAAAATTATGTTTTAAAATGGAC
TATCATATGCTTACCGTAACTTGAAAGTATTTCGATTTCTTGGCTTTATATATCTTGTGGAAAGGACGAA
ACACCGGAGACGGTTGTAAATGAGCACACAAAATACACATGCTAAAATATTATATTCTATGACCTTTATA
AAATCAACCAAAATCTTCTTTTTAATAACTTTAGTATCAATAATTAGAATTTTTATGTTCCTTTTTGCAA
ACTTTTAATAAAAATGAGCAAAATAAAAAAACGCTAGTTTTAGTAACTCGCGTTGTTTTCTTCACCTTTA
ATAATAGCTACTCCACCACTTGTTCCTAAGCGGTCAGCTCCTGCTTCAATCATTTTTTGAGCATCTTCAA
ATGTTCTAACTCCACCAGCTGCTTTAACTAAAGCATTGTCTTTAACAACTGACTTCATTAGTTTAACATC
TTCAAATGTTGCACCTGATTTTGAAAATCCTGTTGATGTTTTAACAAATTCTAATCCAGCTTCAACAGCT
ATTTCACAAGCTTTCATGATTTCTTCTTTTGTTAATAAACAATTTTCCATAATACATTTAACAACATGTG
ATCCAGCTGCTTTTTTTACAGCTTTCATGTCTTCTAAAACTAATTCATAATTTTTGTCTTTTAATGCACC
AATATTTAATACCATATCAATTTCTGTTGCACCATCTTTAATTGCTTCAGAAACTTCGAATGCTTTTGTA
GCTGTTGTGCATGCACCTAGAGGAAAACCTACAACATTTGTTATTCCTACATTTGTGCCTTTTAATAATT
CTTTACAATAGCTTGTTCAATATGAATTAACACAAACTGTTGCAAAATCAAATTCAATTGCTTCATCACA
TAATTGTTTAATTTCAGCTTTCGTAGCATCTTGTTTTAATAATGTGTGATCTATATATTTGTTTAGTTTC
ATTTTTTCTCCTATATATTCATTTTTAATTTTAATTCTTTAATAATTTCGTCTACTTTAACTTTAGCGTT
TTGAACAGATTCACCAACACCTATAAAATAAATTTTTAGTTTAGGTTCAGTTCCACTTGGGCGAACAGCA
AATCATGACTTATCTTCTAAATAAAATTTTAGTAAGTCTTGTCCTGGCATATTATACATTCCATCGATGT
AGTCTTCAACATTAACAACTTTAAGTCCAGCAATTTGAGTTAAGGGTGTTGCTCTCAATGATTTCATTAA
TGGTTCAATTTTTAATTTCTTTTCTTCTGGTTTAAAATTCAAGTTTAAAGTGAAAGTGTAATATGCACCC
ATTTCTTTAAATAAATCTTCTAAATAGTCTACTAATGTTTTATTTTGTTTTTTATAAAATCAAGCAGCCT
CTGCTATTAATATAGAAGCTTGTATTCCATCTTTATCTCTAGCTGAGTCATCAATTACATATCCATAACT
TTCTTCATAAGCAAAAACAAAATTTAATCCGTTATCTTCTTCTTTAGCAATTTCTCTACCCATTCATTTA
AATCCAGTTAAAGTTTTTACAATATTAACTCCATATTTTTCATGAGCGATTCTATCACCCAAATCACTTG
TTACAAAACTTGAATATAGAGCCGGATTTTTTGGAATGCTATTTAAGCGTTTTAGATTTGATAATTTTCA
ATCAATTAAAATTGGTCCTGTTTGATTTCCATCTAATCTTACAAAATGACCATCATGTTTTATTGCCATT
CCAAATCTGTCAGCATCTGGGTCATTCATAATAATAATATCTGCATCATGTTTAATACCATATTCAAGCG
GTATTTTTCATGCAGGATCAAATTCTGGATTTGGATTTACAACATTTTTAAATGTTTCATCTTCAAATGC
ATGCTCTTCAACCTCAATAACGTTATATCCTGATTCACGTAATATTTTTGGGGTAAATTTAGTTCCTGTT
CCATTAACTGCGCTAAAAATAATTTTTAAATCTTTTTTAGCTTCTTGCTCTTTTTTGTACGTCTCTGTTT
TAGAGCTAGAAATAGCAAGTTAAAATAAGGCTAGTCCGTTATCAACTTGAAAAAGTGGCACCGAGTCGGT
GCTTTTTTGAATTCTAGATCTTGAGACAAATGGCAGTATTCATCCACAATTTTAAAAGAAAAGGGGGGAT
TGGGGGGTACAGTGCAGGGGAAAGAATAGTAGACATAATAGCAACAGACATACAAACTAAAGAATTACAA
AAACAAATTACAAAAATTCAAAATTTTCGGGTTTATTACAGGGACAGCAGAGATCCACTTTGGCGCCGGC
TCGAGTGGCTCCGGTGCCCGTCAGTGGGCAGAGCGCACATCGCCCACAGTCCCCGAGAAGTTGGGGGGAG
GGGTCGGCAATTGAACCGGTGCCTAGAGAAGGTGGCGCGGGGTAAACTGGGAAAGTGATGTCGTGTACTG
GCTCCGCCTTTTTCCCGAGGGTGGGGGAGAACCGTATATAAGTGCAGTAGTCGCCGTGAACGTTCTTTTT
CGCAACGGGTTTGCCGCCAGAACACAGGTGTCGTGACGCGGGATCCGCCACCATGGATTACAAAGACGAT
GACGATAAGATGGCCCCAAAGAAGAAGCGGAAGGTCGGTATCCACGGAGTCCCAGCAGCCGACAAGAAGT
ACAGCATCGGCCTGGACATCGGCACCAACTCTGTGGGCTGGGCCGTGATCACCGACGAGTACAAGGTGCC
CAGCAAGAAATTCAAGGTGCTGGGCAACACCGACCGGCACAGCATCAAGAAGAACCTGATCGGAGCCCTG
CTGTTCGACAGCGGCGAAACAGCCGAGGCCACCCGGCTGAAGAGAACCGCCAGAAGAAGATACACCAGAC
GGAAGAACCGGATCTGCTATCTGCAAGAGATCTTCAGCAACGAGATGGCCAAGGTGGACGACAGCTTCTT
CCACAGACTGGAAGAGTCCTTCCTGGTGGAAGAGGATAAGAAGCACGAGCGGCACCCCATCTTCGGCAAC
ATCGTGGACGAGGTGGCCTACCACGAGAAGTACCCCACCATCTACCACCTGAGAAAGAAACTGGTGGACA
GCACCGACAAGGCCGACCTGCGGCTGATCTATCTGGCCCTGGCCCACATGATCAAGTTCCGGGGCCACTT
CCTGATCGAGGGCGACCTGAACCCCGACAACAGCGACGTGGACAAGCTGTTCATCCAGCTGGTGCAGACC
TACAACCAGCTGTTCGAGGAAAACCCCATCAACGCCAGCGGCGTGGACGCCAAGGCCATCCTGTCTGCCA
GACTGAGCAAGAGCAGACGGCTGGAAAATCTGATCGCCCAGCTGCCCGGCGAGAAGAAGAATGGCCTGTT
CGGCAACCTGATTGCCCTGAGCCTGGGCCTGACCCCCAACTTCAAGAGCAACTTCGACCTGGCCGAGGAT
GCCAAACTGCAGCTGAGCAAGGACACCTACGACGACGACCTGGACAACCTGCTGGCCCAGATCGGCGACC
AGTACGCCGACCTGTTTCTGGCCGCCAAGAACCTGTCCGACGCCATCCTGCTGAGCGACATCCTGAGAGT
GAACACCGAGATCACCAAGGCCCCCCTGAGCGCCTCTATGATCAAGAGATACGACGAGCACCACCAGGAC
CTGACCCTGCTGAAAGCTCTCGTGCGGCAGCAGCTGCCTGAGAAGTACAAAGAGATTTTCTTCGACCAGA
GCAAGAACGGCTACGCCGGCTACATTGACGGCGGAGCCAGCCAGGAAGAGTTCTACAAGTTCATCAAGCC
CATCCTGGAAAAGATGGACGGCACCGAGGAACTGCTCGTGAAGCTGAACAGAGAGGACCTGCTGCGGAAG
CAGCGGACCTTCGACAACGGCAGCATCCCCCACCAGATCCACCTGGGAGAGCTGCACGCCATTCTGCGGC
GGCAGGAAGATTTTTACCCATTCCTGAAGGACAACCGGGAAAAGATCGAGAAGATCCTGACCTTCCGCAT
CCCCTACTACGTGGGCCCTCTGGCCAGGGGAAACAGCAGATTCGCCTGGATGACCAGAAAGAGCGAGGAA
ACCATCACCCCCTGGAACTTCGAGGAAGTGGTGGACAAGGGCGCTTCCGCCCAGAGCTTCATCGAGCGGA
TGACCAACTTCGATAAGAACCTGCCCAACGAGAAGGTGCTGCCCAAGCACAGCCTGCTGTACGAGTACTT
CACCGTGTATAACGAGCTGACCAAAGTGAAATACGTGACCGAGGGAATGAGAAAGCCCGCCTTCCTGAGC
GGCGAGCAGAAAAAGGCCATCGTGGACCTGCTGTTCAAGACCAACCGGAAAGTGACCGTGAAGCAGCTGA
AAGAGGACTACTTCAAGAAAATCGAGTGCTTCGACTCCGTGGAAATCTCCGGCGTGGAAGATCGGTTCAA
CGCCTCCCTGGGCACATACCACGATCTGCTGAAAATTATCAAGGACAAGGACTTCCTGGACAATGAGGAA
AACGAGGACATTCTGGAAGATATCGTGCTGACCCTGACACTGTTTGAGGACAGAGAGATGATCGAGGAAC
GGCTGAAAACCTATGCCCACCTGTTCGACGACAAAGTGATGAAGCAGCTGAAGCGGCGGAGATACACCGG
CTGGGGCAGGCTGAGCCGGAAGCTGATCAACGGCATCCGGGACAAGCAGTCCGGCAAGACAATCCTGGAT
TTCCTGAAGTCCGACGGCTTCGCCAACAGAAACTTCATGCAGCTGATCCACGACGACAGCCTGACCTTTA
AAGAGGACATCCAGAAAGCCCAGGTGTCCGGCCAGGGCGATAGCCTGCACGAGCACATTGCCAATCTGGC
CGGCAGCCCCGCCATTAAGAAGGGCATCCTGCAGACAGTGAAGGTGGTGGACGAGCTCGTGAAAGTGATG
GGCCGGCACAAGCCCGAGAACATCGTGATCGAAATGGCCAGAGAGAACCAGACCACCCAGAAGGGACAGA
AGAACAGCCGCGAGAGAATGAAGCGGATCGAAGAGGGCATCAAAGAGCTGGGCAGCCAGATCCTGAAAGA
ACACCCCGTGGAAAACACCCAGCTGCAGAACGAGAAGCTGTACCTGTACTACCTGCAGAATGGGCGGGAT
ATGTACGTGGACCAGGAACTGGACATCAACCGGCTGTCCGACTACGATGTGGACCATATCGTGCCTCAGA
GCTTTCTGAAGGACGACTCCATCGACAACAAGGTGCTGACCAGAAGCGACAAGAACCGGGGCAAGAGCGA
CAACGTGCCCTCCGAAGAGGTCGTGAAGAAGATGAAGAACTACTGGCGGCAGCTGCTGAACGCCAAGCTG
ATTACCCAGAGAAAGTTCGACAATCTGACCAAGGCCGAGAGAGGCGGCCTGAGCGAACTGGATAAGGCCG
GCTTCATCAAGAGACAGCTGGTGGAAACCCGGCAGATCACAAAGCACGTGGCACAGATCCTGGACTCCCG
GATGAACACTAAGTACGACGAGAATGACAAGCTGATCCGGGAAGTGAAAGTGATCACCCTGAAGTCCAAG
CTGGTGTCCGATTTCCGGAAGGATTTCCAGTTTTACAAAGTGCGCGAGATCAACAACTACCACCACGCCC
ACGACGCCTACCTGAACGCCGTCGTGGGAACCGCCCTGATCAAAAAGTACCCTAAGCTGGAAAGCGAGTT
CGTGTACGGCGACTACAAGGTGTACGACGTGCGGAAGATGATCGCCAAGAGCGAGCAGGAAATCGGCAAG
GCTACCGCCAAGTACTTCTTCTACAGCAACATCATGAACTTTTTCAAGACCGAGATTACCCTGGCCAACG
GCGAGATCCGGAAGCGGCCTCTGATCGAGACAAACGGCGAAACCGGGGAGATCGTGTGGGATAAGGGCCG
GGATTTTGCCACCGTGCGGAAAGTGCTGAGCATGCCCCAAGTGAATATCGTGAAAAAGACCGAGGTGCAG
ACAGGCGGCTTCAGCAAAGAGTCTATCCTGCCCAAGAGGAACAGCGATAAGCTGATCGCCAGAAAGAAGG
ACTGGGACCCTAAGAAGTACGGCGGCTTCGACAGCCCCACCGTGGCCTATTCTGTGCTGGTGGTGGCCAA
AGTGGAAAAGGGCAAGTCCAAGAAACTGAAGAGTGTGAAAGAGCTGCTGGGGATCACCATCATGGAAAGA
AGCAGCTTCGAGAAGAATCCCATCGACTTTCTGGAAGCCAAGGGCTACAAAGAAGTGAAAAAGGACCTGA
TCATCAAGCTGCCTAAGTACTCCCTGTTCGAGCTGGAAAACGGCCGGAAGAGAATGCTGGCCTCTGCCGG
CGAACTGCAGAAGGGAAACGAACTGGCCCTGCCCTCCAAATATGTGAACTTCCTGTACCTGGCCAGCCAC
TATGAGAAGCTGAAGGGCTCCCCCGAGGATAATGAGCAGAAACAGCTGTTTGTGGAACAGCACAAGCACT
ACCTGGACGAGATCATCGAGCAGATCAGCGAGTTCTCCAAGAGAGTGATCCTGGCCGACGCTAATCTGGA
CAAAGTGCTGTCCGCCTACAACAAGCACCGGGATAAGCCCATCAGAGAGCAGGCCGAGAATATCATCCAC
CTGTTTACCCTGACCAATCTGGGAGCCCCTGCCGCCTTCAAGTACTTTGACACCACCATCGACCGGAAGA
GGTACACCAGCACCAAAGAGGTGCTGGACGCCACCCTGATCCACCAGAGCATCACCGGCCTGTACGAGAC
ACGGATCGACCTGTCTCAGCTGGGAGGCGACAAGCGTCCTGCTGCTACTAAGAAAGCTGGTCAAGCTAAG
AAAAAGAAAGCTAGCGGCAGCGGCGCCACCAACTTCAGCCTGCTGAAGCAGGCCGGCGACGTGGAGGAGA
ACCCCGGCCCCATGACCGAGTACAAGCCCACGGTGCGCCTCGCCACCCGCGACGACGTCCCCAGGGCCGT
ACGCACCCTCGCCGCCGCGTTCGCCGACTACCCCGCCACGCGCCACACCGTCGATCCGGACCGCCACATC
GAGCGGGTCACCGAGCTGCAAGAACTCTTCCTCACGCGCGTCGGGCTCGACATCGGCAAGGTGTGGGTCG
CGGACGACGGCGCGGCCGTGGCGGTCTGGACCACGCCGGAGAGCGTCGAAGCGGGGGCGGTGTTCGCCGA
GATCGGCCCGCGCATGGCCGAGTTGAGCGGTTCCCGGCTGGCCGCGCAGCAACAGATGGAAGGCCTCCTG
GCGCCGCACCGGCCCAAGGAGCCCGCGTGGTTCCTGGCCACCGTCGGAGTCTCGCCCGACCACCAGGGCA
AGGGTCTGGGCAGCGCCGTCGTGCTCCCCGGAGTGGAGGCGGCCGAGCGCGCCGGGGTGCCCGCCTTCCT
GGAGACCTCCGCGCCCCGCAACCTCCCCTTCTACGAGCGGCTCGGCTTCACCGTCACCGCCGACGTCGAG
GTGCCCGAAGGACCGCGCACCTGGTGCATGACCCGCAAGCCCGGTGCCTGAACGCGTTAAGTCGACAATC
AACCTCTGGATTACAAAATTTGTGAAAGATTGACTGGTATTCTTAACTATGTTGCTCCTTTTACGCTATG
TGGATACGCTGCTTTAATGCCTTTGTATCATGCTATTGCTTCCCGTATGGCTTTCATTTTCTCCTCCTTG
TATAAATCCTGGTTGCTGTCTCTTTATGAGGAGTTGTGGCCCGTTGTCAGGCAACGTGGCGTGGTGTGCA
CTGTGTTTGCTGACGCAACCCCCACTGGTTGGGGCATTGCCACCACCTGTCAGCTCCTTTCCGGGACTTT
CGCTTTCCCCCTCCCTATTGCCACGGCGGAACTCATCGCCGCCTGCCTTGCCCGCTGCTGGACAGGGGCT
CGGCTGTTGGGCACTGACAATTCCGTGGTGTTGTCGGGGAAATCATCGTCCTTTCCTTGGCTGCTCGCCT
GTGTTGCCACCTGGATTCTGCGCGGGACGTCCTTCTGCTACGTCCCTTCGGCCCTCAATCCAGCGGACCT
TCCTTCCCGCGGCCTGCTGCCGGCTCTGCGGCCTCTTCCGCGTCTTCGCCTTCGCCCTCAGACGAGTCGG
ATCTCCCTTTGGGCCGCCTCCCCGCGTCGACTTTAAGACCAATGACTTACAAGGCAGCTGTAGATCTTAG
CCACTTTTTAAAAGAAAAGGGGGGACTGGAAGGGCTAATTCACTCCCAACGAAGACAAGATCTGCTTTTT
GCTTGTACTGGGTCTCTCTGGTTAGACCAGATCTGAGCCTGGGAGCTCTCTGGCTAACTAGGGAACCCAC
TGCTTAAGCCTCAATAAAGCTTGCCTTGAGTGCTTCAAGTAGTGTGTGCCCGTCTGTTGTGTGACTCTGG
TAACTAGAGATCCCTCAGACCCTTTTAGTCAGTGTGGAAAATCTCTAGCAGTACGTATAGTAGTTCATGT
CATCTTATTATTCAGTATTTATAACTTGCAAAGAAATGAATATCAGAGAGTGAGAGGAACTTGTTTATTG
CAGCTTATAATGGTTACAAATAAAGCAATAGCATCACAAATTTCACAAATAAAGCATTTTTTTCACTGCA
TTCTAGTTGTGGTTTGTCCAAACTCATCAATGTATCTTATCATGTCTGGCTCTAGCTATCCCGCCCCTAA
CTCCGCCCATCCCGCCCCTAACTCCGCCCAGTTCCGCCCATTCTCCGCCCCATGGCTGACTAATTTTTTT
TATTTATGCAGAGGCCGAGGCCGCCTCGGCCTCTGAGCTATTCCAGAAGTAGTGAGGAGGCTTTTTTGGA
GGCCTAGGGACGTACCCAATTCGCCCTATAGTGAGTCGTATTACGCGCGCTCACTGGCCGTCGTTTTACA
ACGTCGTGACTGGGAAAACCCTGGCGTTACCCAACTTAATCGCCTTGCAGCACATCCCCCTTTCGCCAGC
TGGCGTAATAGCGAAGAGGCCCGCACCGATCGCCCTTCCCAACAGTTGCGCAGCCTGAATGGCGAATGGG
[124 nt withheld, positions 10781-10904]
C
[91 nt withheld, positions 10906-10996]
A
[49 nt withheld, positions 10998-11046]
CCTTTGACGTTGGAGTCCACGTTCTTT
[37 nt withheld, positions 11074-11110]
ACCCTATCTCGGTCTATTCTTTTGATTTATAAGGGATTTTGCCGATTTCGGCCTATTGGTTAAAAAATGA
GCTGATTTAACAAAAATTTAACGCGAATTTTAACAAAATATTAACGCTTACAATTTAGGTGGCACTTTTC
GGGGAAATGTGCGCGGAACCCCTATTTGTTTATTTTTCTAAATACATTCAAATATGTATCCGCTCATGAG
ACAATAACCCTGATAAATGCTTCAATAATATTGAAAAAGGAAGAGTATGAGTATTCAACATTTCCGTGTC
GCCCTTATTCCCTTTTTTGCGGCATTTTGCCTTCCTGTTTTTGCTCACCCAGAAACGCTGGTGAAAGTAA
AAGATGCTGAAGATCAGTTGGGTGCACGAGTGGGTTACATCGAACTGGATCTCAACAGCGGTAAGATCCT
TGAGAGTTTTCGCCCCGAAGAACGTTTTCCAATGATGAGCACTTTTAAAGTTCTGCTATGTGGCGCGGTA
TTATCCCGTATTGACGCCGGGCAAGAGCAACTCGGTCGCCGCATACACTATTCTCAGAATGACTTGGTTG
AGTACTCACCAGTCACAGAAAAGCATCTTACGGATGGCATGACAGTAAGAGAATTATGCAGTGCTGCCAT
AACCATGAGTGATAACACTGCGGCCAACTTACTTCTGACAACGATCGGAGGACCGAAGGAGCTAACCGCT
TTTTTGCACAACATGGGGGATCATGTAACTCGCCTTGATCGTTGGGAACCGGAGCTGAATGAAGCCATAC
CAAACGACGAGCGTGACACCACGATGCCTGTAGCAATGGCAACAACGTTGCGCAAACTATTAACTGGCGA
ACTACTTACTCTAGCTTCCCGGCAACAATTAATAGACTGGATGGAGGCGGATAAAGTTGCAGGACCACTT
CTGCGCTCGGCCCTTCCGGCTGGCTGGTTTATTGCTGATAAATCTGGAGCCGGTGAGCGTGGGTCTCGCG
GTATCATTGCAGCACTGGGGCCAGATGGTAAGCCCTCCCGTATCGTAGTTATCTACACGACGGGGAGTCA
GGCAACTATGGATGAACGAAATAGACAGATCGCTGAGATAGGTGCCTCACTGATTAAGCATTGGTAACTG
TCAGACCAAGTTTACTCATATATACTTTAGATTGATTTAAAACTTCATTTTTAATTTAAAAGGATCTAGG
TGAAGATCCTTTTTGATAATCTCATGACCAAAATCCCTTAACGTGAGTTTTCGTTCCACTGAGCGTCAGA
CCCCGTAGAAAAGATCAAAGGATCTTCTTGAGATCCTTTTTTTCTGCGCGTAATCTGCTGCTTGCAAACA
AAAAAACCACCGCTACCAGCGGTGGTTTGTTTGCCGGATCAAGAGCTACCAACTCTTTTTCCGAAGGTAA
CTGGCTTCAGCAGAGCGCAGATACCAAATACTGTTCTTCTAGTGTAGCCGTAGTTAGGCCACCACTTCAA
GAACTCTGTAGCACCGCCTACATACCTCGCTCTGCTAATCCTGTTACCAGTGGCTGCTGCCAGTGGCGAT
AAGTCGTGTCTTACCGGGTTGGACTCAAGACGATAGTTACCGGATAAGGCGCAGCGGTCGGGCTGAACGG
GGGGTTCGTGCACACAGCCCAGCTTGGAGCGAACGACCTACACCGAACTGAGATACCTACAGCGTGAGCT
ATGAGAAAGCGCCACGCTTCCCGAAGGGAGAAAGGCGGACAGGTATCCGGTAAGCGGCAGGGTCGGAACA
GGAGAGCGCACGAGGGAGCTTCCAGGGGGAAACGCCTGGTATCTTTATAGTCCTGTCGGGTTTCGCCACC
TCTGACTTGAGCGTCGATTTTTGTGATGCTCGTCAGGGGGGCGGAGCCTATGGAAAAACGCCAGCAACGC
GGCCTTTTTACGGTTCCTGGCCTTTTGCTGGCCTTTTGCTCACATGTTCTTTCCTGCGTTATCCCCTGAT
TCTGTGGATAACCGTATTACCGCCTTTGAGTGAGCTGATACCGCTCGCCGCAGCCGAACGACCGAGCGCA
GCGAGTCAGTGAGCGAGGAAGCGGAAGAGCGCCCAATACGCAAACCGCCTCTCCCCGCGCGTTGGCCGAT
TCATTAATGCAGCTGGCACGACAGGTTTCCCGACTGGAAAGCGGGCAGTGAGCGCAACGCAATTAATGTG
AGTTAGCTCACTCATTAGGCACCCCAGGCTTTACACTTTATGCTTCCGGCTCGTATGTTGTGTGGAATTG
TGAGCGGATAACAATTTCACACAGGAAACAGCTATGACCATGATTACGCCAAGCGCGCAATTAACCCTCA
CTAAAGGGAACAAAAGCTGGAGCTGCAAGC
